>Addgene plasmid #225498 | pCMV5a-p37WT-FLAG | addgene full sequence | sequence record 449428 | Addgene NGS Result
TTGAGATCCTTTTTTTCTGCGCGTAATCTGCTGCTTGCAAACAAAAAAACCACCGCTACCAGCGGTGGTT
TGTTTGCCGGATCAAGAGCTACCAACTCTTTTTCCGAAGGTAACTGGCTTCAGCAGAGCGCAGATACCAA
ATACTGTTCTTCTAGTGTAGCCGTAGTTAGGCCACCACTTCAAGAACTCTGTAGCACCGCCTACATACCT
CGCTCTGCTAATCCTGTTACCAGTGGCTGCTGCCAGTGGCGATAAGTCGTGTCTTACCGGGTTGGACTCA
AGACGATAGTTACCGGATAAGGCGCAGCGGTCGGGCTGAACGGGGGGTTCGTGCACACAGCCCAGCTTGG
AGCGAACGACCTACACCGAACTGAGATACCTACAGCGTGAGCTATGAGAAAGCGCCACGCTTCCCGAAGG
GAGAAAGGCGGACAGGTATCCGGTAAGCGGCAGGGTCGGAACAGGAGAGCGCACGAGGGAGCTTCCAGGG
GGAAACGCCTGGTATCTTTATAGTCCTGTCGGGTTTCGCCACCTCTGACTTGAGCGTCGATTTTTGTGAT
GCTCGTCAGGGGGGCGGAGCCTATGGAAAAACGCCAGCAACGCGGCCTTTTTACGGTTCCTGGCCTTTTG
CTGGCCTTTTGCTCACATGTTCTTTCCTGCGTTATCCCCTGATTCTGTGGATAACCGTATTACCGCCTTT
GAGTGAGCTGATACCGCTCGCCGCAGCCGAACGACCGAGCGCAGCGAGTCAGTGAGCGAGGAAGCGGAAG
AGCGCCCAATACGCAAACCGCCTCTCCCCGCGCGTTGGCCGATTCATTAATGCAGCTGGCACGACAGGTT
TCCCGACTGGAAAGCGGGCAGTGAGCGCAACGCAATTAATGTGAGTTAGCTCACTCATTAGGCACCCCAG
GCTTTACACTTTATGCTTCCGGCTCGTATGTTGTGTGGAATTGTGAGCGGATAACAATTTCACACAGGAA
ACAGCTATGACATGATTACGAATTTAATACGACTCACTATAGGGAATTAACTTTCTGGTTTTTCAGTTCC
TCGAGGAGCTTTTTGCAAAAGCCTAGGCCTCCAAAAAAGCCTCCTCACTACTTCTGGAATAGCTCAGAGG
CCGAGGCGGCCTCGGCCTCTGCATAAATAAAAAAAATTAGTCAGCCATGGGGCGGAGAATGGGCGGAACT
GGGCGGAGTTAGGGGCGGGATGGGCGGAGTTAGGGGCGGGACTATGGTTGCTGACTAATTGAGATGCATG
CTTTGCATACTTCTGCCTGCTGGGGAGCCTGGGGACTTTCCACACCTGGTTGCTGACTAATTGAGATGCA
TGCTTTGCATACTTCTGCCTGCTGGGGAGCCTGGGGACTTTCCACACCCTAACTGACACACATTCCACAG
CCAAGCTGGCCGCGTACCCAATTCAACAGGCATCTACTGAGTGGACCCAACGCATGAGAGGACAGTGCCA
AGCAAGCAACTCAAATGTCCCACCGGTTGGGCATGGCCAGGTAGCCTATGCTGTGTCTGGACGTCCTCCT
GCTGGTATAGTTATTTTAAAATCAGAAGGACAGGGAAGGGAGCAGTGGTTCACGCCTGTAATCCCAGCAA
TTTGGGAGGCCAAGGTGGGTAGATCACCTGAGATTAGGAGTTGGAGACCAGCCTGGCCAATATGGTGAAA
CCCCGTCTCTACCAAAAAAACAAAAATTAGCTGAGCCTGGTCATGCATGCCTGGAATCCCAACAACTCGG
GAGGCTGAGGCAGGAGAATCGCTTGAACCCAGGAGGCGGAGATTGCAGTGAGCCAAGATTGTGCCACTGC
ACTCCAGCTTGGTTCCCAATAGACCCCGCAGGCCCTACAGGTTGTCTTCCCAACTTGCCCCTTGCTCCAT
ACCACCCCCCTCCACCCCATAATATTATAGAAGGACACCTAGTCAGACAAAATGATGCAACTTAATTTTA
TTAGGACAAGGCTGGTGGGCACTGGAGTGGCAACTTCCAGGGCCAGGAGAGGCACTGGGGAGGGGTCACA
GGGATGCCACCCAGTACTACTTGTCATCGTCGTCCTTGTAATCGGTACCGGATCCTTTTAGTTGCTGGAG
TAACACAGTGTTAAGAATATCTGCTTCTAGCAGTGTCAGGCTTTCATCTGTTAGCTCTTTATTCGGAAAT
GAAGTCACAAGAATAAAGTCAAGAGCCGCAAATTCAGGACGAGACTGTACAATAAAGTTCCGGACATCCA
GGATCCTGTGTGTACTATTGAATCTTTGTATCAAACGACTCCCATCTGCTAACCTGATTTGAATTTTTGT
TGTTGGCACTGAATCATCAATAAGAACAACTGCATTAAGTATTGATTTATCCTCCTCTTCTGGAGAGGAA
GGTGTACTGACTATTTCAGGTGTAAGGCTTCCAAGTTTTTGCCCTTCTCCACTAAAAGCCTTGAACCTCA
ATCTAGGTTTTATGTATTCTTGATCCTGATGATCCTCCATATCCAAATTCACTTGGCCACCATGAACAAG
GCGCTGAAGCTCCAGGGGAATCTCTCCTCTCTTAACAGACTCCAGAAATTGAGCATTTGTTGGTTCATTG
TAAGGTCTCAATTCTCCATCATCTAAACTGAAACCATTGCTCCACAGTTTAAGCAAAATCTGAACATCTT
GCAGCTGATTTTCTCCATAGATATATTCAGACCGCTTACAAAAAGAACTACCCAATCTGTATCCTCCACC
TGTAAATGACTTAGATTTATCATCACCTGAAGCTCTTGTGGCTTCATTCAGAGGGACAGCCCCATGTTCC
CTTGCCTCTTTGAAAAGTTCATTCACAATTTTCCCAGTTGAAGGTCGAACTATATTTAATCCACTGTATT
CATGTTCACTTGAGTAAAACCGTTGAGGTGGTGTCCGTGGGCTCTTGAAGACTGTGGCTTTAGGTCTATT
AGACTTGGAAGATTTGCACTTCACCTCATCTTCATACAATTCTGCCAAGGCCAACTGCAAATCCCGCGCG
CTCGGAGGCCGCGGCCCGGAAGACCTCCTCTCCTGCTCGCCGGGCTCAGGGCCTCCGCCCTCCGCCATCG
CAAGCTTGAATTCTGACGGTTCACTAAACGAGCTCTGCTTATATAGACCTCCCACCGTACACGCCTACCG
CCCATTTGCGTCAACGGGGCGGGGTTATTACGACATTTTGGAAAGTCCCGTTGATTTTGGTGCCAAAACA
AACTCCCATTGACGTCAATGGGGTGGAGACTTGGAAATCCCCGTGAGTCAAACCGCTATCCACGCCCATT
GGTGTACTGCCAAAACCGCATCACCATGGTAATAGCGATGACTAATACGTAGATGTACTGCCAAGTAGGA
AAGTCCCGTAAGGTCATGTACTGGGCATAATGCCAGGCGGGCCATTTACCGTCATTGACGTCAATAGGGG
GCGGACTTGGCATATGATACACTTGATGTACTGCCAAGTGGGCAGTTTACCGTAAATACTCCACCCATTG
ACGTCAATGGAAAGTCCCTATTGGCGTTACTATGGGAACATACGTCATTATTGACGTCAATGGGCGGGGG
TCGTTGGGCGGTCAGCCAGGCGGGCCATTTACCGTAAGTTATGTAACGCGGAACTCCATATATGGGCTAT
GAACTAATGACCCCGTAATTGATTACTATTAATAACTAGTCAATAATCAATGTCAACATGGCGGTCATAT
TGGACATGAGCCAATATAAATGTACATATTATGATATAGATACAACGTATGCAATGGCCAATAGCCAATA
TTGATTTATGCTATATAACCAATGACTAATATGGCTAATTGCCAATATTGATTCAATGTATAGATCAGCT
TGGCACTGGCCGTCGTTTTACAACGTCGTGACTGGGAAAACCCTGGCGTTACCCAACTTAATCGCCTTGC
AGCACATCCCCCTTTCGCCAGCTGGCGTAATAGCGAAGAGGCCCGCACCGATCGCCCTTCCCAACAGTTG
CGCAGCCTGAATGGCGAATGGAAATTGTAAGCGTTAATATTTTGTTAAAATTCGCGTTAAATTTTTGTTA
AATCAGCTCATTTTTTAACCAATAGGCCGAAATCGGCAAAATCCCTTATAAATCAAAAGAATAGACCGAG
ATAGGGT
[37 nt withheld, positions 4138-4174]
AAAGAACGTGGACTCCAACGTCAAAGG
[49 nt withheld, positions 4202-4250]
T
[91 nt withheld, positions 4252-4342]
G
[124 nt withheld, positions 4344-4467]
CAGGTGGCACTTTTCGGGGAAATGTGCGCGGAACCCCTATTTGTTTATTTTTCTAAATACATTCAAATAT
GTATCCGCTCATGAGACAATAACCCTGATAAATGCTTCAATAATATTGAAAAAGGAAGAGTATGAGTATT
CAACATTTCCGTGTCGCCCTTATTCCCTTTTTTGCGGCATTTTGCCTTCCTGTTTTTGCTCACCCAGAAA
CGCTGGTGAAAGTAAAAGATGCTGAAGATCAGTTGGGTGCACGAGTGGGTTACATCGAACTGGATCTCAA
CAGCGGTAAGATCCTTGAGAGTTTTCGCCCCGAAGAACGTTTTCCAATGATGAGCACTTTTAAAGTTCTG
CTATGTGGCGCGGTATTATCCCGTATTGACGCCGGGCAAGAGCAACTCGGTCGCCGCATACACTATTCTC
AGAATGACTTGGTTGAGTACTCACCAGTCACAGAAAAGCATCTTACGGATGGCATGACAGTAAGAGAATT
ATGCAGTGCTGCCATAACCATGAGTGATAACACTGCGGCCAACTTACTTCTGACAACGATCGGAGGACCG
AAGGAGCTAACCGCTTTTTTGCACAACATGGGGGATCATGTAACTCGCCTTGATCGTTGGGAACCGGAGC
TGAATGAAGCCATACCAAACGACGAGCGTGACACCACGATGCCTGTAGCAATGGCAACAACGTTGCGCAA
ACTATTAACTGGCGAACTACTTACTCTAGCTTCCCGGCAACAATTAATAGACTGGATGGAGGCGGATAAA
GTTGCAGGACCACTTCTGCGCTCGGCCCTTCCGGCTGGCTGGTTTATTGCTGATAAATCTGGAGCCGGTG
AGCGTGGGTCTCGCGGTATCATTGCAGCACTGGGGCCAGATGGTAAGCCCTCCCGTATCGTAGTTATCTA
CACGACGGGGAGTCAGGCAACTATGGATGAACGAAATAGACAGATCGCTGAGATAGGTGCCTCACTGATT
AAGCATTGGTAACTGTCAGACCAAGTTTACTCATATATACTTTAGATTGATTTAAAACTTCATTTTTAAT
TTAAAAGGATCTAGGTGAAGATCCTTTTTGATAATCTCATGACCAAAATCCCTTAACGTGAGTTTTCGTT
CCACTGAGCGTCAGACCCCGTAGAAAAGATCAAAGGATCTTC
Features (pLannotate 1.2.2; 16 found; start..end, strand, type, name):
      1..589     +  rep_origin     ori: high-copy-number ColE1/pMB1/pBR322/pUC origin of replication
    772..864     +  CDS            lacI (fragment): lac repressor; lacI; The lac repressor binds to the lac operator to inhibit transcription in E. coli. This inhibition can be relieved by adding lactose or isopropyl-β-D-thiogalactopyranoside (IPTG).
    877..898     +  protein_bind   CAP binding site: CAP binding activates transcription in the presence of cAMP. E. coli catabolite activator protein
    913..943     +  promoter       lac promoter: promoter for the E. coli lac operon
    951..967     +  protein_bind   lac operator: The lac repressor binds to the lac operator to inhibit transcription in E. coli. This inhibition can be relieved by adding lactose or isopropyl-β-D-thiogalactopyranoside (IPTG). lac repressor encoded by lacI
   1005..1023    +  promoter       T7 promoter: promoter for bacteriophage T7 RNA polymerase
   1062..1391    -  promoter       SV40 promoter: SV40 enhancer and early promoter
   1420..2042    -  polyA_signal   hGH poly(A) signal: human growth hormone polyadenylation signal
   2050..2073    -  CDS            FLAG: FLAG® epitope tag, followed by an enterokinase cleavage site
   2086..3078    -  CDS            UBXN2B: UBX2B_HUMAN - Experimental evidence at protein level: Swiss-Prot protein existence level 1. Adapter protein required for Golgi and endoplasmic reticulum biogenesis (PubMed:17141156). Involved in Golgi and endoplasmic reticulum maintenance during interphase and in their reassembly at the end of mitosis (PubMed:17141156). The complex formed with VCP has membrane fusion activity; membrane fusion activity requires USO1-GOLGA2 tethering and BET1L (PubMed:17141156). VCPIP1 is also required, but not its deubiquitinating activity (PubMed:17141156). Together with NSFL1C/p47, regulates the centrosomal l
   3114..3313    -  promoter       CMV promoter: human cytomegalovirus (CMV) immediate early promoter
   3315..3694    -  enhancer       CMV enhancer: human cytomegalovirus immediate early enhancer
   3854..4008    +  CDS            lacZα (fragment): LacZα fragment of β-galactosidase; lacZ fragment
   4039..4467    -  rep_origin     f1 ori (sequence partly withheld): f1 bacteriophage origin of replication; arrow indicates direction of (+) strand synthesis
   4494..4598    +  promoter       AmpR promoter: bla
   4599..5459    +  CDS            AmpR: β-lactamase; bla; confers resistance to ampicillin, carbenicillin, and related antibiotics
