[The description below was written by a language model from this plasmid's Addgene catalogue record and pLannotate feature annotations shown in this document.]
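Description:
pCMV5a-p37WT-FLAG is a mammalian expression plasmid built on the commercial pFLAG-CMV-5a backbone and designed to produce wild-type human p37 (UBXN2B) carrying a C-terminal FLAG epitope. The sequenced construct is about 5.6 kb. It is propagated in E. coli through a high-copy ColE1/pUC-type origin and selected with ampicillin via the β-lactamase gene and its own promoter. An f1 phage origin is also present, which in principle allows single-stranded DNA production. Remnants of lacI, the lac promoter/operator and lacZα, along with a T7 promoter, are backbone carry-over and play no evident role in the expression cassette.

The 993 bp UBXN2B open reading frame was inserted between NotI and BamHI sites, both retained, downstream of the human cytomegalovirus immediate-early enhancer and promoter, which drive strong constitutive transcription in most mammalian cell lines. The coding sequence continues in frame into the vector-encoded FLAG tag and is followed by the human growth hormone polyadenylation signal for transcript processing. An SV40 enhancer/early promoter region lies just beyond the poly(A) signal. The feature table shows no mammalian selection marker, so the plasmid appears best suited to transient transfection.

p37 is an adaptor protein of the AAA+ ATPase VCP/p97, implicated in Golgi and endoplasmic reticulum biogenesis and maintenance. The construct serves to overexpress the unmutated protein in cultured cells, with the FLAG tag enabling detection or pull-down by anti-FLAG antibodies. It was generated in the context of work on how p37 regulates VCP/p97 shuttling and function in the nucleus and cytosol.
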