Addgene plasmid #225498: pCMV5a-p37WT-FLAG
Purpose: Expression of FLAG-tagged wildtype p37 protein
Depositing lab: David Rubinsztein. Depositing organization: University of Cambridge. Publication: p37 regulates VCP/p97 shuttling and functions in the nucleus and cytosol. Wrobel L, Hoffmann JL, Li X, Rubinsztein DC. Sci Adv. 2024 May 3;10(18):eadl6082. doi: 10.1126/sciadv.adl6082. Epub 2024 May 3. PubMed 38701207.
Backbone
  Vector backbone: pFLAG-CMV-5a
  Backbone manufacturer: Sigma-Aldrich
  Backbone size w/o insert (bp): 4664
  Vector type: Mammalian Expression
Growth in bacteria
  Bacterial resistance: Ampicillin, 100 μg/mL
  Growth temperature: 37°C
  Growth strain: DH5alpha
  Copy number: Unknown
Gene/Insert
  Gene/Insert name: p37 (alt name: UBXN2B)
  Species: H. sapiens (human)
  Insert size (bp): 993
  Mutation: no
  Entrez Gene: UBXN2B (a.k.a. p37)
  Promoter: CMV promoter
  Tag / fusion protein: FLAG (C terminal on insert)
  Cloning method: Restriction Enzyme; 5′ cloning site NotI (not destroyed); 3′ cloning site BamHI (not destroyed)
  Sequencing primers: 5′ CMV-Forward
Terms and licenses: Academic/Nonprofit Terms; Industry Terms: Not Available to Industry
Depositor comments: This plasmid was created by Dr Lidia Wrobel in the Rubinsztein lab.
How to cite: pCMV5a-p37WT-FLAG was a gift from David Rubinsztein (Addgene plasmid # 225498 ; http://n2t.net/addgene:225498 ; RRID:Addgene_225498)
